Addgene plasmid #241373: Bxb1-GT-CAG Donor
Purpose: (Empty Backbone) Bxb1-GT donor plasmid with CAG promoter, WPRE and polyA signal for constitutive transgene expression (empty)
Depositing lab: Richard Davis. Depositing organization: Leiden University Medical Center. Publication: STRAIGHT-IN Dual: a platform for dual, single-copy integrations of DNA payloads and gene circuits into human induced pluripotent stem cells. Blanch-Asensio A, Ploessl DS, Wang NB, Mummery CL, Galloway KE, Davis RP. bioRxiv [Preprint]. 2024 Oct 17:2024.10.17.616637. doi: 10.1101/2024.10.17.616637. PubMed 39464154.
Backbone
  Vector backbone: pBR322/pUC
  Backbone size (bp): 4700
  Vector type: Mammalian Expression
Growth in bacteria
  Bacterial resistance: Ampicillin, 100 μg/mL
  Growth temperature: 37°C
  Growth strain: NEB Stable
  Copy number: High Copy
Gene/Insert
  Gene/Insert name: None
Terms and licenses: Academic/Nonprofit Terms; Industry Terms: Not Available to Industry
How to cite: Bxb1-GT-CAG Donor was a gift from Richard Davis (Addgene plasmid # 241373 ; http://n2t.net/addgene:241373 ; RRID:Addgene_241373)
