[The description below was written by a language model from this plasmid's Addgene catalogue record and pLannotate feature annotations shown in this document.]
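Description:
Bxb1-GT-CAG Donor is an empty mammalian expression donor plasmid built on a pBR322/pUC-type backbone. It is designed to deliver a transgene into a genomic landing pad through Bxb1 integrase-mediated recombination, as part of a platform for single-copy integration of DNA payloads and gene circuits into human induced pluripotent stem cells. In bacteria it is maintained at high copy from a ColE1/pUC origin and selected with ampicillin via the bla gene. An f1 origin is also present. The sequenced record is about 8 kb, larger than the 4.7 kb backbone size listed in the catalogue.

The expression cassette consists of the CAG promoter (CMV enhancer, chicken β-actin promoter and chimeric β-actin/β-globin intron). This is followed by a lac promoter/operator–MCS–lacZα stuffer that occupies the position where a gene of interest would be cloned, then a WPRE to enhance transcript stability and expression, and a bGH polyadenylation signal. No insert is present, so the user supplies the coding sequence for constitutive expression.

Upstream of the cassette the annotation shows an SV40 early promoter fragment and a full EF-1α promoter, followed by a loxP site. A lox2272 site lies downstream of the poly(A) signal. These heterospecific lox sites bracket the CAG cassette and sit next to short fragments annotated as NeoR/KanR and PuroR. This arrangement suggests that Cre can remove auxiliary sequences after integration, and that the EF-1α promoter may activate a landing-pad selection marker, but the record does not state either mechanism. The Bxb1 attachment site implied by the "GT" designation (presumably its central dinucleotide) was not picked up by the automated annotation.
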