Features (pLannotate 1.2.2; 32 found; start..end, strand, type, name):
      2..94      +  CDS            lacI (fragment): lac repressor; lacI; The lac repressor binds to the lac operator to inhibit transcription in E. coli. This inhibition can be relieved by adding lactose or isopropyl-β-D-thiogalactopyranoside (IPTG).
    107..128     +  protein_bind   CAP binding site: CAP binding activates transcription in the presence of cAMP. E. coli catabolite activator protein
    143..173     +  promoter       lac promoter: promoter for the E. coli lac operon
    181..197     +  protein_bind   lac operator: The lac repressor binds to the lac operator to inhibit transcription in E. coli. This inhibition can be relieved by adding lactose or isopropyl-β-D-thiogalactopyranoside (IPTG). lac repressor encoded by lacI
    253..463     +  promoter       SV40 promoter: SV40 early promoter
    485..551     +  CDS            small t antigen (fragment): SV40 (simian virus 40) small t antigen
    558..1736    +  promoter       EF-1α promoter: strong constitutive promoter for human elongation factor EF-1α
   1802..1835    +  protein_bind   loxP: Cre-mediated recombination occurs in the 8-bp core sequence (GCATACAT). Cre recombinase
   1836..1860    -  CDS            NeoR/KanR (fragment): aminoglycoside phosphotransferase confers resistance to neomycin, kanamycin, and G418 (Geneticin®)
   1945..2248    +  enhancer       CMV enhancer: human cytomegalovirus immediate early enhancer
   2250..2371    +  promoter       chicken β-actin promoter (fragment): contains a 21-bp deletion relative to the standard chicken β-actin promoter
   2379..2400    +  promoter       chicken β-actin promoter (fragment): contains a 21-bp deletion relative to the standard chicken β-actin promoter
   2423..2446    +  promoter       chicken β-actin promoter (fragment): No description available
   2570..3586    +  intron         chimeric intron: chimera between introns from chicken β-actin and rabbit β-globin
   3664..3685    +  protein_bind   CAP binding site: CAP binding activates transcription in the presence of cAMP. E. coli catabolite activator protein
   3700..3730    +  promoter       lac promoter: promoter for the E. coli lac operon
   3738..3754    +  protein_bind   lac operator: The lac repressor binds to the lac operator to inhibit transcription in E. coli. This inhibition can be relieved by adding lactose or isopropyl-β-D-thiogalactopyranoside (IPTG). lac repressor encoded by lacI
   3791..3847    -  misc_feature   MCS: pUC18/19 multiple cloning site
   3844..4001    +  CDS            lacZα (fragment): LacZα fragment of β-galactosidase; lacZ fragment
   4007..4097    -  misc_feature   bom (fragment): basis of mobility region from pBR322
   4163..4751    +  misc_feature   WPRE: woodchuck hepatitis virus posttranscriptional regulatory element
   4804..5028    +  polyA_signal   bGH poly(A) signal: bovine growth hormone polyadenylation signal
   5038..5059    +  CDS            PuroR (fragment): puromycin N-acetyltransferase; pac from Streptomyces; confers resistance to puromycin
   5060..5092    +  protein_bind   lox2272: Cre-mediated recombination occurs in the 8-bp core sequence (GGATACTT). lox2272 sites are compatible with each other, but incompatible with loxP or loxN sites (Lee and Saito, 1988). Cre recombinase
   5098..5253    +  CDS            lacZα (fragment): LacZα fragment of β-galactosidase; lacZ fragment
   5259..5310    -  misc_feature   bom (fragment): basis of mobility region from pBR322
   5329..5784    +  rep_origin     f1 ori (sequence partly withheld): f1 bacteriophage origin of replication; arrow indicates direction of (+) strand synthesis
   5785..5834    -  misc_feature   bom (fragment): basis of mobility region from pBR322
   5936..5971    -  CDS            rop (fragment): Rop protein, which maintains plasmids at low copy number; rop
   6066..6170    +  promoter       AmpR promoter: bla
   6171..7031    +  CDS            AmpR: β-lactamase; bla; confers resistance to ampicillin, carbenicillin, and related antibiotics
   7202..7790    +  rep_origin     ori: high-copy-number ColE1/pMB1/pBR322/pUC origin of replication
>Addgene plasmid #241373 | Bxb1-GT-CAG Donor | addgene full sequence | sequence record 485733 | Addgene NGS Result
AGCGCCCAATACGCAAACCGCCTCTCCCCGCGCGTTGGCCGATTCATTAATGCAGCTGGCACGACAGGTT
TCCCGACTGGAAAGCGGGCAGTGAGCGCAACGCAATTAATGTGAGTTAGCTCACTCATTAGGCACCCCAG
GCTTTACACTTTATGCTTCCGGCTCGTATGTTGTGTGGAATTGTGAGCGGATAACAATTTCACACAGGAA
ACAGCTATGACCATGATTACGCCAAGCTTAATTCCCTCCCCAGCAGGCAGAAGTATGCAAAGCATGCATC
TCAATTAGTCAGCAACCATAGTCCCGCCCCTAACTCCGCCCATCCCGCCCCTAACTCCGCCCAGTTCCGC
CCATTCTCCGCCCCATGGCTGACTAATTTTTTTTATTTATGCAGAGGCCGAGGCCGCCTCGGCCTCTGAG
CTATTCCAGAAGTAGTGAGGAGGCTTTTTTGGAGGCCTAGGCTTTTGCAAAAAGCTTTGCAAAGATGGAT
AAAGTTTTAAACAGAGAGGAATCTTTGCAGCTAATGGACCTTCTAGGTCTTGAAAGGAGTGGGAATTGGC
TCCGGTGCCCGTCAGTGGGCAGAGCGCACATCGCCCACAGTCCCCGAGAAGTTGGGGGGAGGGGTCGGCA
ATTGAACCGGTGCCTAGAGAAGGTGGCGCGGGGTAAACTGGGAAAGTGATGTCGTGTACTGGCTCCGCCT
TTTTCCCGAGGGTGGGGGAGAACCGTATATAAGTGCAGTAGTCGCCGTGAACGTTCTTTTTCGCAACGGG
TTTGCCGCCAGAACACAGGTAAGTGCCGTGTGTGGTTCCCGCGGGCCTGGCCTCTTTACGGGTTATGGCC
CTTGCGTGCCTTGAATTACTTCCACCTGGCTGCAGTACGTGATTCTTGATCCCGAGCTTCGGGTTGGAAG
TGGGTGGGAGAGTTCGAGGCCTTGCGCTTAAGGAGCCCCTTCGCCTCGTGCTTGAGTTGAGGCCTGGCCT
GGGCGCTGGGGCCGCCGCGTGCGAATCTGGTGGCACCTTCGCGCCTGTCTCGCTGCTTTCGATAAGTCTC
TAGCCATTTAAAATTTTTGATGACCTGCTGCGACGCTTTTTTTCTGGCAAGATAGTCTTGTAAATGCGGG
CCAAGATCTGCACACTGGTATTTCGGTTTTTGGGGCCGCGGGCGGCGACGGGGCCCGTGCGTCCCAGCGC
ACATGTTCGGCGAGGCGGGGCCTGCGAGCGCGGCCACCGAGAATCGGACGGGGGTAGTCTCAAGCTGGCC
GGCCTGCTCTGGTGCCTGGCCTCGCGCCGCCGTGTATCGCCCCGCCCTGGGCGGCAAGGCTGGCCCGGTC
GGCACCAGTTGCGTGAGCGGAAAGATGGCCGCTTCCCGGCCCTGCTGCAGGGAGCTCAAAATGGAGGACG
CGGCGCTCGGGAGAGCGGGCGGGTGAGTCACCCACACAAAGGAAAAGGGCCTTTCCGTCCTCAGCCGTCG
CTTCATGTGACTCCACGGAGTACCGGGCGCCGTCCAGGCACCTCGATTAGTTCTCGAGCTTTTGGAGTAC
GTCGTCTTTAGGTTGGGGGGAGGGGTTTTATGCGATGGAGTTTCCCCACACTGAGTGGGTGGAGACTGAA
GTTAGGCCAGCTTGGCACTTGATGTAATTCTCCTTGGAATTTGCCCTTTTTGAGTTTGGATCTTGGTTCA
TTCTCAAGCCTCAGACAGTGGTTCAAAGTTTTTTTCTTCCATTTCAGGTGTCGTGAGGAATTCGCCACCA
TGGCCGGCTTGTCGACGACGGCGGTCTCCGTCGTCAGGATCATCCGGATCCATAACTTCGTATAGCATAC
ATTATACGAAGTTATCATGATATTCGGCAAGCAGGCATCGACTAGTTAATTAAGTACTTACTACTAGTTA
TTAATAGTAATCAATTACGGGGTCATTAGTTCATAGCCCATATATGGAGTTCCGCGTTACATAACTTACG
GTAAATGGCCCGCCTGGCTGACCGCCCAACGACCCCCGCCCATTGACGTCAATAATGACGTATGTTCCCA
TAGTAACGCCAATAGGGACTTTCCATTGACGTCAATGGGTGGAGTATTTACGGTAAACTGCCCACTTGGC
AGTACATCAAGTGTATCATATGCCAAGTACGCCCCCTATTGACGTCAATGACGGTAAATGGCCCGCCTGG
CATTATGCCCAGTACATGACCTTATGGGACTTTCCTACTTGGCAGTACATCTACGTATTAGTCATCGCTA
TTACCATGGTCGAGGTGAGCCCCACGTTCTGCTTCACTCTCCCCATCTCCCCCCCCTCCCCACCCCCAAT
TTTGTATTTATTTATTTTTTAATTATTTTGTGCAGCGATGGGGGCGGGGGGGGGGGGGGGGGGGGCCCCG
GGGGGGGGGGGGGGGGGGGGAGGGGGGGCGGGGGGGGGGGGGGGGGGCGGGGGGGGGGGGGGGGCGGGGG
GGGGGGGGGGGCGGAGAGGTGCGGCGGCAGCCAATCAGAGCGGCGCGCTCCGAAAGTTTCCTTTTATGGC
GAGGCGGCGGCGGCGGCGGCCCTATAAAAAGCGAAGCGCGCGGCGGGCGGGAGTCGCTGCGCGCTGCCTT
CGCCCCGTGCCCCGCTCCGCCGCCGCCTCGCGCCGCCCGCCCCGGCTCTGACTGACCGCGTTACTCCCAC
AGGTGAGCGGGCGGGACGGCCCTTCTCCTCCGGGCTGTAATTAGCGCTTGGTTTAATGACGGCTTGTTTC
TTTTCTGTGGCTGCGTGAAAGCCTTGAGGGGCTCCGGGAGGGCCCTTTGTGCGGGGGGAGCGGCTCGGGG
GGTGCGTGCGTGTGTGTGTGCGTGGGGAGCGCCGCGTGCGGCTCCGCGCTGCCCGGCGGCTGTGAGCGCT
GCGGGCGCGGCGCGGGGCTTTGTGCGCTCCGCAGTGTGCGCGAGGGGAGCGCGGCCGGGGGCGGTGCCCC
GCGGTGCGGGGGGGGCTGCGAGGGGAACAAAGGCTGCGTGCGGGGTGTGTGCGTGGGGGGGTGAGCAGGG
GGTGTGGGCGCGTCGGTCGGGCTGCAACCCCCCCTGCACCCCCCTCCCCGAGTTGCTGAGCACGGCCCGG
CTTCGGGTGCGGGGCTCCGTACGGGGCGTGGCGCGGGGCTCGCCGTGCCGGGCGGGGGGTGGCGGCAGGT
GGGGGTGCCGGGCGGGGCGGGGCCGCCTCGGGCCGGGGAGGGCTCGGGGGAGGGGCGCGGCGGCCCCCGG
AGCGCCGGCGGCTGTCGAGGCGCGGCGAGCCGCAGCCATTGCCTTTTATGGTAATCGTGCGAGAGGGCGC
AGGGACTTCCTTTGTCCCAAATCTGTGCGGAGCCGAAATCTGGGAGGCGCCGCCGCACCCCCTCTAGCGG
GCGCGGGGCGAAGCGGTGCGGCGCCGGCAGGAAGGAAATGGGCGGGGAGGGCCTTCGTGCGTCGCCGCGC
CGCCGTCCCCTTCTCCCTCTCCAGCCTCGGGGCTGTCCGCGGGGGGACGGCTGCCTTCGGGGGGGACGGG
GCAGGGCGGGGTTCGGCTTCTGGCGTGTGACCGGCGGCTCTAGAGCCTCTGCTAACCATGTTCATGCCTT
CTTCTTTTTCCTACAGCTCCTGGGCAACGTGCTGGTTATTGTGCTGTCTCATCATTTTGGCAAAAATGGC
CACCATGCCACCATGGCGGCCGCTAATGTGAGTTAGCTCACTCATTAGGCACCCCAGGCTTTACACTTTA
TGCTTCCGGCTCGTATGTTGTGTGGAATTGTGAGCGGATAACAATTTCACACAGGAAACAGCTATGACCA
TGATTACGCCAAGCTTGCATGCCTGCAGGTCGACTCTAGAGGATCCCCGGGTACCGAGCTCGAATTCACT
GGCCGTCGTTTTACAACGTCGTGACTGGGAAAACCCTGGCGTTACCCAACTTAATCGCCTTGCAGCACAT
CCCCCTTTCGCCAGCTGGCGTAATAGCGAAGAGGCCCGCACCGATCGCCCTTCCCAACAGTTGCGCAGCC
TGAATGGCGAATGGCGCCTGATGCGGTATTTTCTCCTTACGCATCTGTGCGGTATTTCACACCGCATATG
GTGCACTCTCAGTACAATCTGCTCTGATGCCGCATAGCCCAGCCCGCCTAATGAGCGGGCTTTTTTTTGA
ACAAATTAAGCCTATAACGCGGAAGCGGCCGCAATCAACCTCTGGATTACAAAATTTGTGAAAGATTGAC
TGGTATTCTTAACTATGTTGCTCCTTTTACGCTATGTGGATACGCTGCTTTAATGCCTTTGTATCATGCT
ATTGCTTCCCGTATGGCTTTCATTTTCTCCTCCTTGTATAAATCCTGGTTGCTGTCTCTTTATGAGGAGT
TGTGGCCCGTTGTCAGGCAACGTGGCGTGGTGTGCACTGTGTTTGCTGACGCAACCCCCACTGGTTGGGG
CATTGCCACCACCTGTCAGCTCCTTTCCGGGACTTTCGCTTTCCCCCTCCCTATTGCCACGGCGGAACTC
ATCGCCGCCTGCCTTGCCCGCTGCTGGACAGGGGCTCGGCTGTTGGGCACTGACAATTCCGTGGTGTTGT
CGGGGAAGCTGACGTCCTTTCCATGGCTGCTCGCCTGTGTTGCCACCTGGATTCTGCGCGGGACGTCCTT
CTGCTACGTCCCTTCGGCCCTCAATCCAGCGGACCTTCCTTCCCGCGGCCTGCTGCCGGCTCTGCGGCCT
CTTCCGCGTCTTCGCCTTCGCCCTCAGACGAGTCGGATCTCCCTTTGGGCCGCCTCCCCGCCCTTTGGGC
CGCCTCCCCGCGCTAGTGCTGGGGATGCGTAACAACGTTGCACCTGTGCCTTCTAGTTGCCAGCCATCTG
TTGTTTGCCCCTCCCCCGTGCCTTCCTTGACCCTGGAAGGTGCCACTCCCACTGTCCTTTCCTAATAAAA
TGAGGAAATTGCATCGCATTGTCTGAGTAGGTGTCATTCTATTCTGGGGGGTGGGGTGGGGCAGGACAGC
AAGGGGGAGGATTGGGAAGACAATAGCAGGCATGCTGGGGATGCGGTGGGCTCTATGGCGCTCGCTCGCT
GCAAGAACTCTTCCTCACGATAACTTCGTATAGGAGACTTTATACGAAGTTAAGCGCTCACTGGCCGTCG
TTTTACAACGTCGTGACTGGGAAAACCCTGGCGTTACCCAACTTAATCGCCTTGCAGCACATCCCCCTTT
CGCCAGCTGGCGTAATAGCGAAGAGGCCCGCACCGATCGCCCTTCCCAACAGTTGCGCAGCCTGAATGGC
GAATGGCGCCTGATGCGGTATTTTCTCCTTACGCATCTGTGCGGTATTTCACACCGCATA
[95 nt withheld, positions 5311-5405]
T
[46 nt withheld, positions 5407-5452]
C
[141 nt withheld, positions 5454-5594]
CCTTTGACGTTGGAGTCCACGTTCTTT
[37 nt withheld, positions 5622-5658]
ACTCTATCTCGGGCTATTCTTTTGATTTATAAGGGATTTTGCCGATTTCGGTCTATTGGTTAAAAAATGA
GCTGATTTAACAAAAATTTAACGCGAATTTTAACAAAATATTAACGTTTACAATTTTATGGTGCACTCTC
AGTACAATCTGCTCTGATGCCGCATAGTTAAGCCAGCCCCGACACCCGCCAACACCCGCTGACGCGCCCT
GACGGGCTTGTCTGCTCCCGGCATCCGCTTACAGACAAGCTGTGACCGTCTCCGGGAGCTGCATGTGTCA
GAGGTTTTCACCGTCATCACCGAAACGCGCGAGACGAAAGGGCCTCGTGATACGCCTATTTTTATAGGTT
AATGTCATGATAATAATGGTTTCTTAGACGTCAGGTGGCACTTTTCGGGGAAATGTGCGCGGAACCCCTA
TTTGTTTATTTTTCTAAATACATTCAAATATGTATCCGCTCATGAGACAATAACCCTGATAAATGCTTCA
ATAATATTGAAAAAGGAAGAGTATGAGTATTCAACATTTCCGTGTCGCCCTTATTCCCTTTTTTGCGGCA
TTTTGCCTTCCTGTTTTTGCTCACCCAGAAACGCTGGTGAAAGTAAAAGATGCTGAAGATCAGTTGGGTG
CACGAGTGGGTTACATCGAACTGGATCTCAACAGCGGTAAGATCCTTGAGAGTTTTCGCCCCGAAGAACG
TTTTCCAATGATGAGCACTTTTAAAGTTCTGCTATGTGGCGCGGTATTATCCCGTATTGACGCCGGGCAA
GAGCAACTCGGTCGCCGCATACACTATTCTCAGAATGACTTGGTTGAGTACTCACCAGTCACAGAAAAGC
ATCTTACGGATGGCATGACAGTAAGAGAATTATGCAGTGCTGCCATAACCATGAGTGATAACACTGCGGC
CAACTTACTTCTGACAACGATCGGAGGACCGAAGGAGCTAACCGCTTTTTTGCACAACATGGGGGATCAT
GTAACTCGCCTTGATCGTTGGGAACCGGAGCTGAATGAAGCCATACCAAACGACGAGCGTGACACCACGA
TGCCTGTAGCAATGGCAACAACGTTGCGCAAACTATTAACTGGCGAACTACTTACTCTAGCTTCCCGGCA
ACAATTAATAGACTGGATGGAGGCGGATAAAGTTGCAGGACCACTTCTGCGCTCGGCCCTTCCGGCTGGC
TGGTTTATTGCTGATAAATCTGGAGCCGGTGAGCGTGGGTCTCGCGGTATCATTGCAGCACTGGGGCCAG
ATGGTAAGCCCTCCCGTATCGTAGTTATCTACACGACGGGGAGTCAGGCAACTATGGATGAACGAAATAG
ACAGATCGCTGAGATAGGTGCCTCACTGATTAAGCATTGGTAACTGTCAGACCAAGTTTACTCATATATA
CTTTAGATTGATTTAAAACTTCATTTTTAATTTAAAAGGATCTAGGTGAAGATCCTTTTTGATAATCTCA
TGACCAAAATCCCTTAACGTGAGTTTTCGTTCCACTGAGCGTCAGACCCCGTAGAAAAGATCAAAGGATC
TTCTTGAGATCCTTTTTTTCTGCGCGTAATCTGCTGCTTGCAAACAAAAAAACCACCGCTACCAGCGGTG
GTTTGTTTGCCGGATCAAGAGCTACCAACTCTTTTTCCGAAGGTAACTGGCTTCAGCAGAGCGCAGATAC
CAAATACTGTTCTTCTAGTGTAGCCGTAGTTAGGCCACCACTTCAAGAACTCTGTAGCACCGCCTACATA
CCTCGCTCTGCTAATCCTGTTACCAGTGGCTGCTGCCAGTGGCGATAAGTCGTGTCTTACCGGGTTGGAC
TCAAGACGATAGTTACCGGATAAGGCGCAGCGGTCGGGCTGAACGGGGGGTTCGTGCACACAGCCCAGCT
TGGAGCGAACGACCTACACCGAACTGAGATACCTACAGCGTGAGCTATGAGAAAGCGCCACGCTTCCCGA
AGGGAGAAAGGCGGACAGGTATCCGGTAAGCGGCAGGGTCGGAACAGGAGAGCGCACGAGGGAGCTTCCA
GGGGGAAACGCCTGGTATCTTTATAGTCCTGTCGGGTTTCGCCACCTCTGACTTGAGCGTCGATTTTTGT
GATGCTCGTCAGGGGGGCGGAGCCTATGGAAAAACGCCAGCAACGCGGCCTTTTTACGGTTCCTGGCCTT
TTGCTGGCCTTTTGCTCACATGTTCTTTCCTGCGTTATCCCCTGATTCTGTGGATAACCGTATTACCGCC
TTTGAGTGAGCTGATACCGCTCGCCGCAGCCGAACGACCGAGCGCAGCGAGTCAGTGAGCGAGGAAGCGG
AAG
